>Addgene plasmid #224024 | AiP13032 - pAAV-AiE0464m_3xC2-minBG-SYFP2-WPRE3-BGHpA (Alias: CN3032) | addgene full sequence | sequence record 450594 | Addgene NGS Result
CCTGCAGGCAGCTGCGCGCTCGCTCGCTCACTGAGGCCGCCCGGGCGTCGGGCGACCTTTGGTCGCCCGG
CCTCAGTGAGCGAGCGAGCGCGCAGAGAGGGAGTGGCCAACTCCATCACTAGGGGTTCCTGCGGCCGCAC
GCGTTTTGTGTCTGCTATTGCATTTACATAGTGACATAGGCTTACAGGATATTGTAAATGTCATCCCTAG
ATACATTTATGTAACCTTTTTTTAAAATAAAACTCTAACAAATGTTAGTTATTGTGCACTATGGTTTTGA
ATATTTGAATTTGCTTTGCTCAGATCTAAATAACTTCTGATAAGTTTGGCATTCAGGAAAGAGTAAATGT
AAATGTAGAAATGCTTGGAATTTTGTGTCTGCTATTGCATTTACATAGTGACATAGGCTTACAGGATATT
GTAAATGTCATCCCTAGATACATTTATGTAACCTTTTTTTAAAATAAAACTCTAACAAATGTTAGTTATT
GTGCACTATGGTTTTGAATATTTGAATTTGCTTTGCTCAGATCTAAATAACTTCTGATAAGTTTGGCATT
CAGGAAAGAGTAAATGTAAATGTAGAAATGCTTGGAATTTTGTGTCTGCTATTGCATTTACATAGTGACA
TAGGCTTACAGGATATTGTAAATGTCATCCCTAGATACATTTATGTAACCTTTTTTTAAAATAAAACTCT
AACAAATGTTAGTTATTGTGCACTATGGTTTTGAATATTTGAATTTGCTTTGCTCAGATCTAAATAACTT
CTGATAAGTTTGGCATTCAGGAAAGAGTAAATGTAAATGTAGAAATGCTTGGAATGAGCTCGGGCTGGGC
ATAAAAGTCAGGGCAGAGCCATCTATTGCTTACATTTGCTTCTGGGATCCAGATCTTTCGAAGCTAGCGC
TACCGGTCGCCACCATGGTGAGCAAGGGCGAGGAGCTGTTCACCGGGGTGGTGCCCATCCTGGTCGAGCT
GGACGGCGACGTAAACGGCCACAAGTTCAGCGTGTCCGGCGAGGGCGAGGGCGATGCCACCTACGGCAAG
CTGACCCTGAAGCTGATCTGCACCACCGGCAAGCTGCCCGTGCCCTGGCCCACCCTCGTGACCACCCTGG
GCTACGGCGTGCAGTGCTTCGCCCGCTACCCCGACCACATGAAGCAGCACGACTTCTTCAAGTCCGCCAT
GCCCGAAGGCTACGTCCAGGAGCGCACCATCTTCTTCAAGGACGACGGCAACTACAAGACCCGCGCCGAG
GTGAAGTTCGAGGGCGACACCCTGGTGAACCGCATCGAGCTGAAGGGCATCGACTTCAAGGAGGACGGCA
ACATCCTGGGGCACAAGCTGGAGTACAACTACAACAGCCACAACGTCTATATCACCGCCGACAAGCAGAA
GAACGGCATCAAGGCCAACTTCAAGATCCGCCACAACATCGAGGACGGCGGCGTGCAGCTCGCCGACCAC
TACCAGCAGAACACCCCCATCGGCGACGGCCCCGTGCTGCTGCCCGACAACCACTACCTGAGCTACCAGT
CCAAGCTGAGCAAAGACCCCAACGAGAAGCGCGATCACATGGTCCTGCTGGAGTTCGTGACCGCCGCCGG
GATCACTCTCGGCATGGACGAGCTGTACAAGTAAGTCGACGGCGCGCCGCGGCCGCGAATTCGATATCAT
AATCAACCTCTGGATTACAAAATTTGTGAAAGATTGACTGGTATTCTTAACTATGTTGCTCCTTTTACGC
TATGTGGATACGCTGCTTTAATGCCTTTGTATCATGCTATTGCTTCCCGTATGGCTTTCATTTTCTCCTC
CTTGTATAAATCCTGGTTAGTTCTTGCCACGGCGGAACTCATCGCCGCCTGCCTTGCCCGCTGCTGGACA
GGGGCTCGGCTGTTGGGCACTGACAATTCCGTGGCTCGAGAGATCTTCGACTGTGCCTTCTAGTTGCCAG
CCATCTGTTGTTTGCCCCTCCCCCGTGCCTTCCTTGACCCTGGAAGGTGCCACTCCCACTGTCCTTTCCT
AATAAAATGAGGAAATTGCATCGCATTGTCTGAGTAGGTGTCATTCTATTCTGGGGGGTGGGGTGGGGCA
GGACAGCAAGGGGGAGGATTGGGAAGACAATAGCAGGCATGAGATCTCACGTGCGGACCGAGCGGCCGCA
GGAACCCCTAGTGATGGAGTTGGCCACTCCCTCTCTGCGCGCTCGCTCGCTCACTGAGGCCGGGCGACCA
AAGGTCGCCCGACGCCCGGGCTTTGCCCGGGCGGCCTCAGTGAGCGAGCGAGCGCGCAGCTGCCTGCAGG
GGCGCCTGATGCGGTATTTTCTCCTTACGCATCTGTGCGGTATTTCACACCGCATA
[95 nt withheld, positions 2367-2461]
T
[46 nt withheld, positions 2463-2508]
C
[141 nt withheld, positions 2510-2650]
CCTTTGACGTTGGAGTCCACGTTCTTT
[37 nt withheld, positions 2678-2714]
ACTCTATCTCGGGCTATTCTTTTGATTTATAAGGGATTTTGCCGATTTCGGTCTATTGGTTAAAAAATGA
GCTGATTTAACAAAAATTTAACGCGAATTTTAACAAAATATTAACGTTTACAATTTTATGGTGCACTCTC
AGTACAATCTGCTCTGATGCCGCATAGTTAAGCCAGCCCCGACACCCGCCAACACCCGCTGACGCGCCCT
GACGGGCTTGTCTGCTCCCGGCATCCGCTTACAGACAAGCTGTGACCGTCTCCGGGAGCTGCATGTGTCA
GAGGTTTTCACCGTCATCACCGAAACGCGCGAGACGAAAGGGCCTCGTGATACGCCTATTTTTATAGGTT
AATGTCATGATAATAATGGTTTCTTAGACGTCAGGTGGCACTTTTCGGGGAAATGTGCGCGGAACCCCTA
TTTGTTTATTTTTCTAAATACATTCAAATATGTATCCGCTCATGAGACAATAACCCTGATAAATGCTTCA
ATAATATTGAAAAAGGAAGAGTATGAGTATTCAACATTTCCGTGTCGCCCTTATTCCCTTTTTTGCGGCA
TTTTGCCTTCCTGTTTTTGCTCACCCAGAAACGCTGGTGAAAGTAAAAGATGCTGAAGATCAGTTGGGTG
CACGAGTGGGTTACATCGAACTGGATCTCAACAGCGGTAAGATCCTTGAGAGTTTTCGCCCCGAAGAACG
TTTTCCAATGATGAGCACTTTTAAAGTTCTGCTATGTGGCGCGGTATTATCCCGTATTGACGCCGGGCAA
GAGCAACTCGGTCGCCGCATACACTATTCTCAGAATGACTTGGTTGAGTACTCACCAGTCACAGAAAAGC
ATCTTACGGATGGCATGACAGTAAGAGAATTATGCAGTGCTGCCATAACCATGAGTGATAACACTGCGGC
CAACTTACTTCTGACAACGATCGGAGGACCGAAGGAGCTAACCGCTTTTTTGCACAACATGGGGGATCAT
GTAACTCGCCTTGATCGTTGGGAACCGGAGCTGAATGAAGCCATACCAAACGACGAGCGTGACACCACGA
TGCCTGTAGCAATGGCAACAACGTTGCGCAAACTATTAACTGGCGAACTACTTACTCTAGCTTCCCGGCA
ACAATTAATAGACTGGATGGAGGCGGATAAAGTTGCAGGACCACTTCTGCGCTCGGCCCTTCCGGCTGGC
TGGTTTATTGCTGATAAATCTGGAGCCGGTGAGCGTGGGTCTCGCGGTATCATTGCAGCACTGGGGCCAG
ATGGTAAGCCCTCCCGTATCGTAGTTATCTACACGACGGGGAGTCAGGCAACTATGGATGAACGAAATAG
ACAGATCGCTGAGATAGGTGCCTCACTGATTAAGCATTGGTAACTGTCAGACCAAGTTTACTCATATATA
CTTTAGATTGATTTAAAACTTCATTTTTAATTTAAAAGGATCTAGGTGAAGATCCTTTTTGATAATCTCA
TGACCAAAATCCCTTAACGTGAGTTTTCGTTCCACTGAGCGTCAGACCCCGTAGAAAAGATCAAAGGATC
TTCTTGAGATCCTTTTTTTCTGCGCGTAATCTGCTGCTTGCAAACAAAAAAACCACCGCTACCAGCGGTG
GTTTGTTTGCCGGATCAAGAGCTACCAACTCTTTTTCCGAAGGTAACTGGCTTCAGCAGAGCGCAGATAC
CAAATACTGTTCTTCTAGTGTAGCCGTAGTTAGGCCACCACTTCAAGAACTCTGTAGCACCGCCTACATA
CCTCGCTCTGCTAATCCTGTTACCAGTGGCTGCTGCCAGTGGCGATAAGTCGTGTCTTACCGGGTTGGAC
TCAAGACGATAGTTACCGGATAAGGCGCAGCGGTCGGGCTGAACGGGGGGTTCGTGCACACAGCCCAGCT
TGGAGCGAACGACCTACACCGAACTGAGATACCTACAGCGTGAGCTATGAGAAAGCGCCACGCTTCCCGA
AGGGAGAAAGGCGGACAGGTATCCGGTAAGCGGCAGGGTCGGAACAGGAGAGCGCACGAGGGAGCTTCCA
GGGGGAAACGCCTGGTATCTTTATAGTCCTGTCGGGTTTCGCCACCTCTGACTTGAGCGTCGATTTTTGT
GATGCTCGTCAGGGGGGCGGAGCCTATGGAAAAACGCCAGCAACGCGGCCTTTTTACGGTTCCTGGCCTT
TTGCTGGCCTTTTGCTCACATGT
Features (pLannotate 1.2.2; 14 found; start..end, strand, type, name):
     12..39      +  repeat_region  AAV2 ITR (fragment): inverted terminal repeat of adeno-associated virus serotype 2 inverted
     68..95      +  repeat_region  AAV2 ITR (fragment): inverted terminal repeat of adeno-associated virus serotype 2 inverted
    925..1641    +  CDS            SYFP2: SYFP2 is a basic (constitutively fluorescent) yellow fluorescent protein published in 2006, derived from Aequorea victoria. It is reported to be a very rapidly-maturing monomer with moderate acid sensitivity.
   1681..1838    +  misc_feature   WPRE (fragment): woodchuck hepatitis virus posttranscriptional regulatory element
   1844..1924    +  misc_feature   WPRE (fragment): woodchuck hepatitis virus posttranscriptional regulatory element
   1941..2052    +  polyA_signal   bGH poly(A) signal: bovine growth hormone polyadenylation signal
   2170..2310    +  repeat_region  AAV2 ITR: inverted terminal repeat of adeno-associated virus serotype 2 inverted
   2315..2366    -  misc_feature   bom (fragment): basis of mobility region from pBR322
   2385..2840    +  rep_origin     f1 ori (sequence partly withheld): f1 bacteriophage origin of replication; arrow indicates direction of (+) strand synthesis
   2841..2890    -  misc_feature   bom (fragment): basis of mobility region from pBR322
   2992..3027    -  CDS            rop (fragment): Rop protein, which maintains plasmids at low copy number; rop
   3122..3226    +  promoter       AmpR promoter: bla
   3227..4087    +  CDS            AmpR: β-lactamase; bla; confers resistance to ampicillin, carbenicillin, and related antibiotics
   4258..4846    +  rep_origin     ori: high-copy-number ColE1/pMB1/pBR322/pUC origin of replication
