[The description below was written by a language model from this plasmid's Addgene catalogue record and pLannotate feature annotations shown in this document.]
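Description:
AiP13032 - pAAV-AiE0464m_3xC2-minBG-SYFP2-WPRE3-BGHpA (alias CN3032) is an adeno-associated virus transfer plasmid of about 4.9 kb, built on a pAAV backbone and used to package an enhancer-driven fluorescent reporter into recombinant AAV. In bacteria it replicates from a high-copy ColE1/pUC-type origin and is selected with ampicillin through the bla gene and its own promoter. The backbone also carries an f1 phage origin and small remnants of the pBR322 bom and rop regions. AAV2 inverted terminal repeats flank the expression cassette and provide the cis signals for genome replication and encapsidation. The right ITR is annotated in full. The left one appears only as two short fragments, which may reflect how hard these repeats are to sequence and annotate rather than a true truncation.

The payload is SYFP2, a fast-maturing monomeric yellow fluorescent protein derived from Aequorea victoria. According to the record it is driven by the minBG minimal promoter, placed downstream of the AiE0464m_3xC2 enhancer. Neither element is annotated in the feature table, but both presumably lie in the unannotated stretch between the left ITR and the SYFP2 coding sequence. The name suggests three concatenated copies of a core segment of the enhancer, though the record does not say so explicitly. A minimal promoter has little activity by itself, so the enhancer sets the cell-type specificity of expression. After the reporter come WPRE3, a shortened woodchuck hepatitis virus posttranscriptional element detected as two WPRE fragments that boosts transcript expression, and the bovine growth hormone polyadenylation signal.

The stated purpose is AAV-mediated transgene expression in cortical layer 5 extratelencephalic (L5 ET) neurons. The depositor also notes labeling of pyramidal neurons in the subiculum of the hippocampal formation and of midbrain dopaminergic neurons. The construct belongs to a suite of enhancer AAVs for genetic access to cortical cell types, with SYFP2 fluorescence reporting enhancer activity.
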