Addgene plasmid #224024: AiP13032 - pAAV-AiE0464m_3xC2-minBG-SYFP2-WPRE3-BGHpA (Alias: CN3032)
Purpose: AiE0464m_3xC2 is an enhancer sequence, designed to drive AAV-mediated transgene expression incortical L5_ET neurons (note HPF subiculum pyr; MB dopaminergic)
Depositing lab: Allen Institute for Brain Science & Jonathan Ting. Depositing organization: Allen Institute. Publication: A suite of enhancer AAVs and transgenic mouse lines for genetic access to cortical cell types. Ben-Simon Y, Hooper M, Narayan S, Daigle TL, Dwivedi D, Way SW, Oster A, Stafford DA, Mich JK, Taormina MJ, Martinez RA, Opitz-Araya X, Roth JR, Alexander JR, Allen S, Amster A, Arbuckle J, Ayala A, Baker PM, Bakken TE, Barcelli T, Barta S, Bendrick J, Bertagnolli D, Bielstein C, Bishwakarma P, Bowlus J, Boyer G, Brouner K, Casian B, Casper T, Chakka AB, Chakrabarty R, Chance RK, Chavan S, Clark M, Colbert K, Collman F, Daniel S, Departee M, DiValentin P, Donadio N, Dotson N, Egdorf T, Fliss T, Gabitto M, Garcia J, Gary A, Gasperini M, Gloe J, Goldy J, Gore BB, Graybuck L, Greisman N, Haeseleer F, Halterman C, Haradon Z, Hastings SD, Helback O, Ho W, Hockemeyer D, Huang C, Huff S, Hunker A, Johansen N, Jones D, Juneau Z, Kalmbach B, Kannan M, Khem S, Kussick E, Kutsal R, Larsen R, Lee C, Lee AY, Leibly M, Lenz GH, Li S, Liang E, Lusk N, Madigan Z, Malloy J, Malone J, McCue R, Melchor J, Mollenkopf T, Moosman S, Morin E, Newman D, Ng L, Ngo K, Omstead V, Otto S, Oyama A, Pena N, Pham T, Phillips E, Pom CA, Potekhina L, Ransford S, Ray PL, Rette D, Reynoldson C, Rimorin C, Rocha D, Ruiz A, Sanchez REA, Sawyer L, Sedeno-Cortes A, Sevigny JP, Shapovalova N, Shepard N, Shulga L, Sigler AR, Siverts L, Soliman S, Somasundaram S, Staats B, Stewart K, Szelenyi E, Tieu M, Trader C, Tran A, van Velthoven CTJ, Walker M, Wang Y, Weed N, Wirthlin M, Wood T, Wynalda B, Yao Z, Zhou T, Ariza J, Dee N, Reding M, Ronellenfitch K, Mufti S, Sunkin SM, Smith KA, Esposito L, Waters J, Thyagarajan B, Yao S, Lein ES, Zeng H, Levi BP, Ngai J, Ting JT, Tasic B. Cell. 2025 May 16:S0092-8674(25)00513-6. doi: 10.1016/j.cell.2025.05.002. PubMed 40403729.
Backbone
  Vector backbone: pAAV
  Vector type: AAV
Growth in bacteria
  Bacterial resistance: Ampicillin, 100 μg/mL
  Growth temperature: 30°C
  Growth strain: NEB Stable
  Copy number: High Copy
Gene/Insert
  Gene/Insert name: SYFP2
  Species: Synthetic
  Mutation: NA
  Promoter: minBG
  Cloning method: Other
Terms and licenses: Academic/Nonprofit Terms; Industry Terms: Not Available to Industry
Depositor comments: Cloning Method: RE Cloning
How to cite: AiP13032 - pAAV-AiE0464m_3xC2-minBG-SYFP2-WPRE3-BGHpA (Alias: CN3032) was a gift from Allen Institute for Brain Science & Jonathan Ting (Addgene plasmid # 224024 ; http://n2t.net/addgene:224024 ; RRID:Addgene_224024)
